>Addgene plasmid #240722 | BCTV-YPET-pDGB3alpha2 | addgene full sequence | sequence record 484221 | Addgene NGS Result
CTTGAGACGAAGCTTGACAGGATATATTGGCGGGTAAACCTAAGAGAAAAGAGCGTTTATTAGAATAATC
GGATATTTAAAAGGGCGTGAAAAGGTTTATCCGTTCGTCCATTTGTATGTGCATGCCAACCACAGGGTTC
CCCTCGGGATCAAAGTACTTTGATCCAACCCCTCCGCTGCTATAGTGCAGTCGGCTTCTGACGTTCAGTG
CAGCCGTCATCTGAAAACGACATGTCGCACAAGTCCTAAGTTACGCGACAGGCTGCCGCCCTGCCCTTTT
CCTGGCGTTTTCTTGTCGCGTGTTTTAGTCGCATAAAGTAGAATACTTGCGACTAGAACCGGAGACATTA
CGCCATGAACAAGAGCGCCGCCGCTGGCCTGCTGGGCTATGCCCGCGTCAGCACCGACGACCAGGACTTG
ACCAACCAACGGGCCGAACTGCACGCGGCCGGCTGCACCAAGCTGTTTTCCGAGAAGATCACCGGCACCA
GGCGCGACCGCCCGGAGCTGGCCAGGATGCTTGACCACCTACGCCCTGGCGACGTTGTGACAGTGACCAG
GCTAGACCGCCTGGCCCGCAGCACCCGCGACCTACTGGACATTGCCGAGCGCATCCAGGAGGCCGGCGCG
GGCCTGCGTAGCCTGGCAGAGCCGTGGGCCGACACCACCACGCCGGCCGGCCGCATGGTGTTGACCGTGT
TCGCCGGCATTGCCGAGTTCGAGCGTTCCCTAATCATCGACCGCACCCGGAGCGGGCGCGAGGCCGCCAA
GGCCCGAGGCGTGAAGTTTGGCCCCCGCCCTACCCTCACCCCGGCACAGATCGCGCACGCCCGCGAGCTG
ATCGACCAGGAAGGCCGCACCGTGAAAGAGGCGGCTGCACTGCTTGGCGTGCATCGCTCGACCCTGTACC
GCGCACTTGAGCGCAGCGAGGAAGTGACGCCCACCGAGGCCAGGCGGCGCGGTGCCTTCCGTGAGGACGC
ATTGACCGAGGCCGACGCCCTGGCGGCCGCCGAGAATGAACGCCAAGAGGAACAAGCATGAAACCGCACC
AGGACGGCCAGGACGAACCGTTTTTCATTACCGAAGAGATCGAGGCGGAGATGATCGCGGCCGGGTACGT
GTTCGAGCCGCCCGCGCACCTCTCAACCGTGCGGCTGCATGAAATCCTGGCCGGTTTGTCTGATGCCAAG
CTGGCGGCCTGGCCGGCCAGCTTGGCCGCTGAAGAAACCGAGCGCCGCCGTCTAAAAAGGTGATGTGTAT
TTGAGTAAAACAGCTTGCGTCATGCGGTCGCTGCGTATATGATGCGATGAGTAAATAAACAAATACGCAA
GGGGAACGCATGAAGGTTATCGCTGTACTTAACCAGAAAGGCGGGTCAGGCAAGACGACCATCGCAACCC
ATCTAGCCCGCGCCCTGCAACTCGCCGGGGCCGATGTTCTGTTAGTCGATTCCGATCCCCAGGGCAGTGC
CCGCGATTGGGCGGCCGTGCGGGAAGATCAACCGCTAACCGTTGTCGGCATCGACCGCCCGACGATTGAC
CGCGACGTGAAGGCCATCGGCCGGCGCGACTTCGTAGTGATCGACGGAGCGCCCCAGGCGGCGGACTTGG
CTGTGTCCGCGATCAAGGCAGCCGACTTCGTGCTGATTCCGGTGCAGCCAAGCCCTTACGACATATGGGC
CACCGCCGACCTGGTGGAGCTGGTTAAGCAGCGCATTGAGGTCACGGATGGAAGGCTACAAGCGGCCTTT
GTCGTGTCGCGGGCGATCAAAGGCACGCGCATCGGCGGTGAGGTTGCCGAGGCGCTGGCCGGGTACGAGC
TGCCCATTCTTGAGTCCCGTATCACGCAGCGCGTGAGCTACCCAGGCACTGCCGCCGCCGGCACAACCGT
TCTTGAATCAGAACCCGAGGGCGACGCTGCCCGCGAGGTCCAGGCGCTGGCCGCTGAAATTAAATCAAAA
CTCATTTGAGTTAATGAGGTAAAGAGAAAATGAGCAAAAGCACAAACACGCTAAGTGCCGGCCGTCCGAG
CGCACGCAGCAGCAAGGCTGCAACGTTGGCCAGCCTGGCAGACACGCCAGCCATGAAGCGGGTCAACTTT
CAGTTGCCGGCGGAGGATCACACCAAGCTGAAGATGTACGCGGTACGCCAAGGCAAGACCATTACCGAGC
TGCTATCTGAATACATCGCGCAGCTACCAGAGTAAATGAGCAAATGAATAAATGAGTAGATGAATTTTAG
CGGCTAAAGGAGGCGGCATGGAAAATCAAGAACAACCAGGCACCGACGCCGTGGAATGCCCCATGTGTGG
AGGAACGGGCGGTTGGCCAGGCGTAAGCGGCTGGGTTGCCTGCCGGCCCTGCAATGGCACTGGAACCCCC
AAGCCCGAGGAATCGGCGTGAGCGGTCGCAAACCATCCGGCCCGGTACAAATCGGCGCGGCGCTGGGTGA
TGACCTGGTGGAGAAGTTGAAGGCCGCGCAGGCCGCCCAGCGGCAACGCATCGAGGCAGAAGCACGCCCC
GGTGAATCGTGGCAAGCGGCCGCTGATCGAATCCGCAAAGAATCCCGGCAACCGCCGGCAGCCGGTGCGC
CGTCGATTAGGAAGCCGCCCAAGGGCGACGAGCAACCAGATTTTTTCGTTCCGATGCTCTATGACGTGGG
CACCCGCGATAGTCGCAGCATCATGGACGTGGCCGTTTTCCGTCTGTCGAAGCGTGACCGACGAGCTGGC
GAGGTGATCCGCTACGAGCTTCCAGACGGGCACGTAGAGGTTTCCGCAGGGCCGGCCGGCATGGCCAGTG
TGTGGGATTACGACCTGGTACTGATGGCGGTTTCCCATCTAACCGAATCCATGAACCGATACCGGGAAGG
GAAGGGAGACAAGCCCGGCCGCGTGTTCCGTCCACACGTTGCGGACGTACTCAAGTTCTGCCGGCGAGCC
GATGGCGGAAAGCAGAAAGACGACCTGGTAGAAACCTGCATTCGGTTAAACACCACGCACGTTGCCATGC
AGCGTACGAAGAAGGCCAAGAACGGCCGCCTGGTGACGGTATCCGAGGGTGAAGCCTTGATTAGCCGCTA
CAAGATCGTAAAGAGCGAAACCGGGCGGCCGGAGTACATCGAGATCGAGCTAGCTGATTGGATGTACCGC
GAGATCACAGAAGGCAAGAACCCGGACGTGCTGACGGTTCACCCCGATTACTTTTTGATCGATCCCGGCA
TCGGCCGTTTTCTCTACCGCCTGGCACGCCGCGCCGCAGGCAAGGCAGAAGCCAGATGGTTGTTCAAGAC
GATCTACGAACGCAGTGGCAGCGCCGGAGAGTTCAAGAAGTTCTGTTTCACCGTGCGCAAGCTGATCGGG
TCAAATGACCTGCCGGAGTACGATTTGAAGGAGGAGGCGGGGCAGGCTGGCCCGATCCTAGTCATGCGCT
ACCGCAACCTGATCGAGGGCGAAGCATCCGCCGGTTCCTAATGTACGGAGCAGATGCTAGGGCAAATTGC
CCTAGCAGGGGAAAAAGGTCGAAAAGGACTCTTTCCTGTGGATAGCACGTACATTGGGAACCCAAAGCCG
TACATTGGGAACCGGAACCCGTACATTGGGAACCCAAAGCCGTACATTGGGAACCGGTCACACATGTAAG
TGACTGATATAAAAGAGAAAAAAGGCGATTTTTCCGCCTAAAACTCTTTAAAACTTATTAAAACTCTTAA
AACCCGCCTGGCCTGTGCATAACTGTCTGGCCAGCGCACAGCCGAAGAGCTGCAAAAAGCGCCTACCCTT
CGGTCGCTGCGCTCCCTACGCCCCGCCGCTTCGCGTCGGCCTATCGCGGCCGCTGGCCGCTCAAAAATGG
CTGGCCTACGGCCAGGCAATCTACCAGGGCGCGGACAAGCCGCGCCGTCGCCACTCGACCGCCGGCGCCC
ACATCAAGGCACCCTGCCTCGCGCGTTTCGGTGATGACGGTGAAAACCTCTGACACATGCAGCTCCCGGT
GACGGTCACAGCTTGTCTGTAAGCGGATGCCGGGAGCAGACAAGCCCGTCAGGGCGCGTCAGCGGGTGTT
GGCGGGTGTCGGGGCGCAGCCATGACCCAGTCACGTAGCGATAGCGGAGTGTATACTGGCTTAACTATGC
GGCATCAGAGCAGATTGTACTGAGAGTGCACCATATGCGGTGTGAAATACCGCACAGATGCGTAAGGAGA
AAATACCGCATCAGGCGCTCTTCCGCTTCCTCGCTCACTGACTCGCTGCGCTCGGTCGTTCGGCTGCGGC
GAGCGGTATCAGCTCACTCAAAGGCGGTAATACGGTTATCCACAGAATCAGGGGATAACGCAGGAAAGAA
CATGTGAGCAAAAGGCCAGCAAAAGGCCAGGAACCGTAAAAAGGCCGCGTTGCTGGCGTTTTTCCATAGG
CTCCGCCCCCCTGACGAGCATCACAAAAATCGACGCTCAAGTCAGAGGTGGCGAAACCCGACAGGACTAT
AAAGATACCAGGCGTTTCCCCCTGGAAGCTCCCTCGTGCGCTCTCCTGTTCCGACCCTGCCGCTTACCGG
ATACCTGTCCGCCTTTCTCCCTTCGGGAAGCGTGGCGCTTTCTCATAGCTCACGCTGTAGGTATCTCAGT
TCGGTGTAGGTCGTTCGCTCCAAGCTGGGCTGTGTGCACGAACCCCCCGTTCAGCCCGACCGCTGCGCCT
TATCCGGTAACTATCGTCTTGAGTCCAACCCGGTAAGACACGACTTATCGCCACTGGCAGCAGCCACTGG
TAACAGGATTAGCAGAGCGAGGTATGTAGGCGGTGCTACAGAGTTCTTGAAGTGGTGGCCTAACTACGGC
TACACTAGAAGGACAGTATTTGGTATCTGCGCTCTGCTGAAGCCAGTTACCTTCGGAAAAAGAGTTGGTA
GCTCTTGATCCGGCAAACAAACCACCGCTGGTAGCGGTGGTTTTTTTGTTTGCAAGCAGCAGATTACGCG
CAGAAAAAAAGGATCTCAAGAAGATCCTTTGATCTTTTCTACGGGGTCTGACGCTCAGTGGAACGAAAAC
TCACGTTAAGGGATTTTGGTCATGCATTCTAGGTGATTAGAAAAACTCATCGAGCATCAAATGAAACTGC
AATTTATTCATATCAGGATTATCAATACCATATTTTTGAAAAAGCCGTTTCTGTAATGAAGGAGAAAACT
CACCGAGGCAGTTCCATAGGATGGCAAGATCCTGGTATCGGTCTGCGATTCCGACTCGTCCAACATCAAT
ACAACCTATTAATTTCCCCTCGTCAAAAATAAGGTTATCAAGTGAGAAATCACCATGAGTGACGACTGAA
TCCGGTGAGAATGGCAAAAGTTTATGCATTTCTTTCCAGACTTGTTCAACAGGCCAGCCATTACGCTCGT
CATCAAAATCACTCGCATCAACCAAACCGTTATTCATTCGTGATTGCGCCTGAGCGAGTCGAAATACGCG
ATCGCTGTTAAAAGGACAATTACAAACAGGAATCGAATGCAACCGGCGCAGGAACACTGCCAGCGCATCA
ACAATATTTTCACCTGAATCAGGATATTCTTCTAATACCTGGAATGCTGTTTTCCCTGGGATCGCAGTGG
TGAGTAACCATGCATCATCAGGAGTACGGATAAAATGCTTGATGGTCGGAAGAGGCATAAATTCCGTCAG
CCAGTTTAGTCTGACCATCTCATCTGTAACATCATTGGCAACGCTACCTTTGCCATGTTTCAGAAACAAC
TCTGGCGCATCGGGCTTCCCATACAATCGGTAGATTGTCGCACCTGATTGCCCGACATTATCGCGAGCCC
ATTTATACCCATATAAATCAGCATCCATGTTGGAATTTAATCGCGGCCTTGAGCAAGACGTTTCCCGTTG
AATATGGCTCATAACAGAACTTATTATTTCCTTCCTCTTTTCTACAGTATTTAAAGATACCCCAAGAAGC
TAATTATAACAAGACGAACTCCAATTCACTGTTCCTTGCATTCTAAAACCTTAAATACCAGAAAACAGCT
TTTTCAAAGTTGTTTTCAAAGTTGGCGTATAACATAGTATCGACGGAGCCGATTTTGAAACCGCGGTGAT
CACAGGCAGCAACGCTCTGTCATCGTTACAATCAACATGCTACCCTCCGCGAGATCATCCGTGTTTCAAA
CCCGGCAGCTTAGTTGCCGTTCTTCCGAATAGCATCGGTAACATGAGCAAAGTCTGCCGCCTTACAACGG
CTCTCCCGCTGACGCCGTCCCGGACTGATGGGCTGCCTGTATCGAGTGGTGATTTTGTGCCGAGCTGCCG
GTCGGGGAGCTGTTGGCTGGCTGGTGGCAGGATATATTGTGGTGTAAACATAACAAGCTTCGTCTCAGTC
AGGAGCCGTTATAATATTACCGGATGGCCCGAAAAAAATGGGCAACCAATCAAAACGTGACACGTGGAAG
GGTACTGTAGAATGATGTGACGTTTTTGAGCGGGAAACTTCCTGAAGAAGATTCCTTTCAGATAAGATTT
GTTGACTGGTCAATAGAAGGGGACAACTTTATTAAAGTAACTTTACTTTATTAAAAGTAAAGTTAGTGGG
CCCCACAGGAAACTTGCTCAGCAAGTTTTAAGTGGGCCCCACAGGAAACTTGCTCAGCAAGTTTTAACTG
GGCCCCGCAGGAAACTTGCTCAGCAAGTTTTGCATTATGTCGTTTTATATACATTTTTTTTACATGTATA
TGTACTTATAAATGATGGTCTGTCTACCAGACTGGTTATTTTTGCTATTTATCTTCAGTATTCTACTGCA
ATCAGGTACGAACTTTTATGGGACCTTTCAGAGTGGATCAATTTCCAGACAATTATCCAGCCTTTCTAGC
AGTATCGACCAGTTGTTTCTTAAGGTACAACAGGTGGTGTATACTAGGTATCCATCAAGAGATAGGGTCA
GTGACCCTAGAAGAAGGCGAGGTCTTTCGTCAATTCCAGAAGGAAGTGAAGAAGCTACTGAGGTGTAAGG
TTAATTTTCATAGGAAGTGTTCGTTGTATGAGGAAATATACAAGAAATACGTATACAATGTCCCAGAAAA
GAAAGGTGAATCCTCAAAGTGCGTGGCCGAAGAAGAGGAGGACTAGCTAACCATGTCAAAGGGAGAGGAA
CTTTTCACCGGAGTGGTCCCTATCCTCGTTGAGCTCGATGGTGATGTTAACGGGCATAAATTTTCTGTGA
GTGGAGAGGGGGAAGGTGATGCTACATATGGAAAACTCACTTTGAAGCTTTTGTGTACTACAGGGAAGTT
GCCGGTTCCATGGCCTACACTCGTTACAACCCTTGGTTATGGATTGCAATGTTTCGCCAGATACCCGGAT
CACATGAAGCAGCATGATTTCTTTAAGTCAGCCATGCCAGAAGGATACGTCCAAGAGCGTACTATCTTTT
TTAAAGATGATGGTAATTATAAAACCAGAGCAGAAGTTAAATTTGAAGGTGATACTTTGGTCAATAGGAT
AGAATTGAAGGGAATCGATTTTAAAGAAGATGGTAATATTTTGGGGCATAAACTCGAATACAATTATAAC
AGTCATAACGTCTATATCACCGCTGACAAGCAAAAAAATGGAATCAAGGCTAACTTTAAGATCCGTCATA
ACATAGAAGATGGGGGAGTGCAACTTGCAGATCATTACCAACAAAACACCCCTATCGGGGATGGTCCGGT
TTTGCTCCCTGACAATCATTACCTCTCTTACCAATCTGCACTCTTTAAAGATCCTAACGAAAAGAGGGAT
CATATGGTCCTTTTGGAATTTTTGACCGCTGCAGGGATTACAGAAGGAATGAATGAATTGTATAAGTGAG
GTATAATATTTATTATTAATAATGAAATTAGTACAAGTTCATTGCAACACTCTGGTTCTGAATTACACTT
GATACAAAATTAAATTCTTCATACAGGACATGATTTAAACCTCTAATTACATTATTAATACAAATTAAAC
CTAGATTATCCAAGTATATCTCTAGTCTCTTTTTCAAGACCTTCAAGAAACGGGGTCCAGTCAATATCCT
GTTCGATCCGGTTATCGTTAGCTCTATCCAGCACTTGTGAAGATTCAACGCTCTCCGGAGGTTGTAGTTG
AATCGGATTTGTATCTTCAGTTGATAGATTGGCCCGTATCTCTCGAACCATAGGAGTTTCATATACAGTG
GATTCGGTACACTCTCGAATTCCACGGAATTTGTTGCCTGATGGAGAGTAATAGGTTCTCCTGTGCGAAA
ATCCTCTATTACACTCATGGTGTATTGTGAAGTGGCAGTTACAGGGTAGAGTCACCTTGCGAGGATGCTT
CTGCTTGGTTATTAAAGAGCGGACCTTGGAGTTTGCAGAAGGTTGAATTATGTAATGTCCAGGACTTAAG
GGCTTCATTTTCTGGTTTTTCAAGAAATTGTTGGTATGAGCTCTCAGGTCCTGGATTGCATAATATAATG
CAGGGGATACCACCTTTAATGACACGTGGTTTTCCATACTTTAAGTTTGTCTGCCACTCCTTTTGTGCTC
CAATAAGGTGCTTCCAGTGTTTCATCTTTAAGTAAGTGGGATCTACGTCATCAATGACGTTGTATTCCAC
TTCATCATAATATGTTCTAAGGCTAAAATCTAAATGCCCTGTGATGTAATTGTGGGCCCCTAAAGATCTA
GCCCACATAGTCTTCCCTGTTCTTGAATCACCCTCTACTATGATACTATTATATCTTAAAGGCCGCGCAG
CGGCATCAACCCCAAAATATGCATCAGCCCATTCTTGCATTTCCTCAGGAACGTTTGTGAATGAGGACAG
AGGAAATAGTGGAGTCCATGGATCAGGTGCCCTCTGAAATATCTTTTGAGCATTGTTCAAAAGATTGTGA
TGTTGAAGGAAGTAATCCTTTGGTTGTTCTTCCTTCAATATTTGAAGTGCTTGTTCAAGAGAAGTTGCGT
TTAACGCCTTGGCATATGAGTCGTTAGCTGTCTGTTGACCTCCTCTAGCACTTCTACCGTCGATCTGGAA
TTCCCCCCATTCAATTGTGTCTCCGTCCTTGTCGACGTAGGACTTGACGTCGGAGCTGGATTTAGCTCCC
TGAATGTTCGGATGGAAATGTGCTGACCTGGTTGGGGATACCAGGTCGAATAATCTGATATTTGTGATCT
GAACTTTTCCTTCGAGTTGAAGCAGGACGTGGAGATGAGGTTGCCCATCTTCGTGTAGCTCTCTGGCAAT
TTTAATATATTTTTTATTAGATGAAAGTTGTATTCCTTGAATTTGCTCAAGAGCTTCTTCTTTTGAAAGA
GAACACTGAGGATATGTAAGAAATATGTTTTTTGCTTGAATACGAAATCTTTTAGTAGGAGGCATTGGAC
TCCGATGACGTGGCTTAGCATATTAACATATCTATTGGAGTATTGGAGTACTATATATAGTAGTACAACT
CTCATAAGGGCCATCCGTTATAATATTACCGGATGGCCCGAAAAAAATGGGCAACCAATCAAAACGTGAC
ACGTGGAAGGGTACTGTAGAATGATGTGACGTTTTTGAGCGGGAAACTTCCTGAAGAAGATTCCTTTCAG
ATAAGATTTGTTGACTGGTCAATAGAAGGGGACAACTTTATTAAAGTAACTTTACTTTATTAAAAGTAAA
GTTAGTGGGCCCCACAGGAAACTTGCTCAGCAAGTTTTAAGTGGGCCCCACAGGAAACTTGCTCAGCAAG
TTTTAACTGGGCCCCGCAGGAAACTTGCTCAGCAAGTTTTGCATTATGTCGTTTTATATACGTTATTTTT
ACATGTATATCG
Features (pLannotate 1.2.2; 15 found; start..end, strand, type, name):
     15..39      +  misc_feature   RB T-DNA repeat: right border repeat from nopaline C58 T-DNA
    379..780     +  CDS            Y4CG_SINFN (fragment): Protein inferred from homology: Swiss-Prot protein existence level 3. From Sinorhizobium fredii (strain NBRC 101917 / NGR234).
   1340..1969    +  CDS            pVS1 StaA: stability protein from the Pseudomonas plasmid pVS1 (Heeb et al., 2000)
   2398..3471    +  CDS            pVS1 RepA: replication protein from the Pseudomonas plasmid pVS1 (Heeb et al., 2000)
   3537..3731    +  rep_origin     pVS1 oriV: origin of replication for the Pseudomonas plasmid pVS1 (Heeb et al., 2000)
   3934..3973    +  CDS            rop (fragment): Rop protein, which maintains plasmids at low copy number; rop
   4075..4215    +  misc_feature   bom: basis of mobility region from pBR322
   4401..4989    -  rep_origin     ori: high-copy-number ColE1/pMB1/pBR322/pUC origin of replication
   5077..5892    -  CDS            KanR: aminoglycoside phosphotransferase; aph(3')-Ia; confers resistance to kanamycin in bacteria or G418 (Geneticin®) in eukaryotes
   6325..6349    +  misc_feature   LB T-DNA repeat: left border repeat from nopaline C58 T-DNA
   6732..6995    +  CDS            MP_BCTVC: Protein predicted: Swiss-Prot protein existence level 4. Probably involved in the viral transport within, and between cells. From Beet curly top virus (strain California/Logan) (BCTV).
   7028..7117    +  CDS            CAPSD_BCTVC (fragment): Protein inferred from homology: Swiss-Prot protein existence level 3. Encapsidates the viral genome into characteristic twinned ('geminate') particles. Binds the genomic viral ssDNA and shuttles it into and out of the cell nucleus. Plays a role in protection of the genome from degradation, virus acquisition and transmission by insect vectors, infectivity, and systemic movement. The CP of monopartite geminiviruses is absolutely essential for virus movement (By similarity). From Beet curly top virus (strain California/Logan) (BCTV).
   7126..7836    +  CDS            YPet: YPet is a basic (constitutively fluorescent) yellow fluorescent protein published in 2005, derived from Aequorea victoria. It has moderate acid sensitivity.
   7989..8507    -  CDS            C2_BCTVC: Experimental evidence at protein level: Swiss-Prot protein existence level 1. Acts as a suppressor of RNA-mediated gene silencing, also known as post-transcriptional gene silencing (PTGS), a mechanism of plant viral defense that limits the accumulation of viral RNAs. Suppresses the host RNA silencing by inhibiting adenosine kinase 2 (ADK2), a kinase involved in a general methylation pathway. Also suppresses the host basal defense by interacting with and inhibiting SNF1 kinase, a key regulator of cell metabolism implicated in innate antiviral defense. Determines pathogenicity. From Beet curly t
   8964..9218    -  CDS            AC4_BCTVC: Experimental evidence at protein level: Swiss-Prot protein existence level 1. Major determinant of pathogenesis that affects the hyperplastic response of the host to viral infection. Mediates the induction of cell division in permissive cells, mainly in phloem. May act as a suppressor of RNA-mediated gene silencing, also known as post- transcriptional gene silencing (PTGS), a mechanism of plant viral defense that limits the accumulation of viral RNAs. From Beet curly top virus (strain California/Logan) (BCTV).
