[The description below was written by a language model from this plasmid's Addgene catalogue record and pLannotate feature annotations shown in this document.]
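Description:
BCTV-YPET-pDGB3alpha2 is a plant expression construct that carries a Beet curly top virus (BCTV, a monopartite geminivirus) derived vector with a YPet yellow fluorescent protein cargo, assembled by Golden Gate cloning in the binary backbone pDGB3alpha2. The backbone has the features of an Agrobacterium T-DNA binary vector. Nopaline-type right and left border repeats delimit the transferred region. The pVS1 oriV with its RepA replication protein and StaA stability protein supports maintenance in Agrobacterium. A high-copy ColE1/pMB1-type origin, together with the pBR322 bom site and a remnant of rop, supports propagation in E. coli. Bacterial selection is by kanamycin through the aph(3')-Ia gene, which lies outside the T-DNA borders. No plant selectable marker is annotated.

The viral payload occupies the roughly 3.5 kb between the left border and the end of the circular record. On the virion-sense strand, the annotation shows the BCTV movement protein coding sequence, followed by only a short fragment of the capsid protein gene and then the YPet open reading frame. This layout suggests that the reporter takes the place of most of the coat protein gene. The promoter driving YPet is not annotated, so expression from native viral regulatory sequences is an inference. On the complementary strand, the C2 silencing suppressor and the C4 pathogenicity determinant are annotated. C4 normally lies within the replication protein gene, but Rep, the replication enhancer and the viral intergenic origin region are not called in the feature table, so their presence cannot be confirmed from this record. The stated purpose is YPet expression from a BCTV vector, within a modular set of geminivirus vectors developed for high cargo expression and gene targeting in plants.
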