Addgene plasmid #240722: BCTV-YPET-pDGB3alpha2
Purpose: BCTV vector for YPET expression.
Depositing lab: Jose Alonso. Depositing organization: North Carolina State University. Publication: Development of Modular Geminivirus-Based Vectors for High Cargo Expression and Gene Targeting in Plants. Neubauer M, Vollen K, Zhao C, Ascencio-Ibanez JT, Hanley-Bowdoin L, Stepanova AN, Alonso JM. Plant Biotechnol J. 2025 Sep 21. doi: 10.1111/pbi.70320. PubMed 40976866.
Backbone
  Vector backbone: pDGB3alpha2
  Vector type: Plant Expression
Growth in bacteria
  Bacterial resistance: Kanamycin, 50 μg/mL
  Growth temperature: 37°C
  Growth strain: DH5alpha
  Copy number: High Copy
Gene/Insert
  Gene/Insert name: YPET
  Species: Beet Curly Top Virus
  Cloning method: Golden Gate
Terms and licenses: Academic/Nonprofit Terms; Industry Terms: Not Available to Industry
How to cite: BCTV-YPET-pDGB3alpha2 was a gift from Jose Alonso (Addgene plasmid # 240722 ; http://n2t.net/addgene:240722 ; RRID:Addgene_240722)
